Addgene plasmid #141760: TFORF0937
Purpose: Lentiviral vector for overexpressing transcription factor ORFs with unique 24-bp barcodes. Barcodes facilitate identification of transcription factors in pooled screens.
Depositing lab: Feng Zhang. Depositing organization: Broad Institute. Publication: A transcription factor atlas of directed differentiation. Joung J, Ma S, Tay T, Geiger-Schuller KR, Kirchgatterer PC, Verdine VK, Guo B, Arias-Garcia MA, Allen WE, Singh A, Kuksenko O, Abudayyeh OO, Gootenberg JS, Fu Z, Macrae RK, Buenrostro JD, Regev A, Zhang F. Cell. 2023 Jan 5;186(1):209-229.e26. doi: 10.1016/j.cell.2022.11.026. PubMed 36608654.
Backbone
  Vector backbone: pLX_TRC317
  Backbone manufacturer: Broad Institute Genetic Perturbation Platform
  Backbone size w/o insert (bp): 8264
  Vector type: Mammalian Expression, Lentiviral
  Selectable markers: Puromycin
Growth in bacteria
  Bacterial resistance: Ampicillin, 100 μg/mL
  Growth temperature: 37°C
  Growth strain: NEB Stable
  Copy number: High Copy
Gene/Insert
  Gene/Insert name: SS18
  Species: H. sapiens (human)
  Insert size (bp): 1289
  Entrez Gene: SS18 (a.k.a. SMARCL1, SSXT, SYT)
  Promoter: EF1a
  Cloning method: Unknown
  Sequencing primers: 5′ GGGTGGAGACTGAAGTTAGGCCAG; 3′ CACATAGCGTAAAAGGAGCAACATAG
Terms and licenses: Academic/Nonprofit Terms; Industry Terms: Not Available to Industry
Depositor comments: NM_001308201,XM_011526145,ENST00000542420 . The transcription factor ORF portion of this plasmid was synthesized by Genewiz. Please test multiple small colonies in case of plasmid recombination. To make this collection available in a timely manner, a portion of this collection was not fully sequenced by Addgene. If an Addgene verified full plasmid sequence is not available, please contact us prior to placing an order to request the full sequence.
How to cite: TFORF0937 was a gift from Feng Zhang (Addgene plasmid # 141760 ; http://n2t.net/addgene:141760 ; RRID:Addgene_141760)
