[The description below was written by a language model from this plasmid's Addgene catalogue record and pLannotate feature annotations shown in this document.]
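Description:
TFORF0937 is a third-generation-style, self-inactivating lentiviral expression plasmid built on the pLX_TRC317 backbone and carrying the human SS18 open reading frame (also known as SSXT or SYT). It belongs to a barcoded transcription factor ORF collection. It is propagated in E. coli through a high-copy ColE1/pUC origin with ampicillin selection (AmpR under its own bla promoter). An f1 origin and remnants of a lac/lacZα cloning region flanked by T3 and T7 promoters are also present in the bacterial portion. The depositor warns that the plasmid can recombine, as is common with LTR-containing vectors.

The viral genome is transcribed from an RSV promoter fused to a truncated HIV-1 5' LTR. This is followed by the Ψ packaging signal with a partial gag sequence, the Rev response element for Rev-dependent nuclear export, and a cPPT/CTS element that aids nuclear import. A ΔU3 3' LTR inactivates LTR-driven transcription after integration, and an SV40 poly(A) signal lies downstream of it.

Two cassettes sit within this frame. An SV40 early promoter drives puromycin N-acetyltransferase for selection of transduced mammalian cells. A full-length EF-1α promoter drives SS18, a transcriptional coactivator and component of the GBAF SWI/SNF chromatin remodelling subcomplex. A WPRE downstream of the ORF enhances transcript stability and expression.

According to the record, each ORF in the collection is paired with a unique 24-bp barcode, although the feature table does not annotate it separately. The barcode allows the overexpressed factor to be identified by sequencing. The construct is therefore suited to pooled or arrayed overexpression screens, such as those studying directed differentiation.
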