Features (pLannotate 1.2.2; 31 found; start..end, strand, type, name):
      5..231     +  promoter       RSV promoter: Rous sarcoma virus enhancer/promoter
    232..412     +  LTR            5' LTR (truncated): truncated 5' long terminal repeat (LTR) from HIV-1
    459..584     +  misc_feature   HIV-1 Ψ: packaging signal of human immunodeficiency virus type 1
    568..931     +  CDS            HIV-1 gag (fragment): gag protein from human immunodeficiency virus 1; gag
   1077..1310    +  misc_feature   RRE: The Rev response element (RRE) of HIV-1 allows for Rev-dependent mRNA export from the nucleus to the cytoplasm.
   1687..1713    +  CDS            Rev (fragment): human immunodeficiency virus 1 (HIV-1) Rev protein; rev; enhances nuclear export of unspliced and incompletely spliced viral mRNAs
   1720..1743    +  promoter       SV40 promoter (fragment): SV40 early promoter
   1744..1815    +  promoter       SV40 promoter (fragment): SV40 enhancer and early promoter
   1839..1974    +  rep_origin     SV40 ori: SV40 origin of replication
   2020..2616    +  CDS            PuroR (fragment): puromycin N-acetyltransferase; pac from Streptomyces; confers resistance to puromycin
   2665..2782    +  misc_feature   cPPT/CTS: central polypurine tract and central termination sequence of HIV-1
   2847..2913    +  CDS            small t antigen (fragment): SV40 (simian virus 40) small t antigen
   2920..4098    +  promoter       EF-1α promoter: strong constitutive promoter for human elongation factor EF-1α
   4100..5299    +  CDS            SS18: SSXT_HUMAN - Also known as SSXT, SYT. Experimental evidence at protein level: Swiss-Prot protein existence level 1. Appears to function synergistically with RBM14 as a transcriptional coactivator. Isoform 1 and isoform 2 function in nuclear receptor coactivation. Isoform 1 and isoform 2 function in general transcriptional coactivation. Component of SWI/SNF chromatin remodeling subcomplex GBAF that carries out key enzymatic activities, changing chromatin structure by altering DNA-histone contacts within a nucleosome in an ATP-dependent manner (PubMed:29374058). From Homo sapiens (Human).
   5315..5368    +  promoter       U6 promoter (fragment): RNA polymerase III promoter for human U6 snRNA
   5410..5998    +  misc_feature   WPRE: woodchuck hepatitis virus posttranscriptional regulatory element
   6049..6068    +  misc_feature   cPPT/CTS (fragment): central polypurine tract and central termination sequence of HIV-1
   6070..6303    +  LTR            3' LTR (ΔU3): self-inactivating 3' long terminal repeat (LTR) from HIV-1
   6381..6502    +  polyA_signal   SV40 poly(A) signal: SV40 polyadenylation signal
   6542..6677    +  rep_origin     SV40 ori: SV40 origin of replication
   6698..6716    -  promoter       T7 promoter: promoter for bacteriophage T7 RNA polymerase
   6724..6879    +  CDS            lacZα (fragment): LacZα fragment of β-galactosidase; lacZ fragment
   6884..7312    +  rep_origin     f1 ori (sequence partly withheld): f1 bacteriophage origin of replication; arrow indicates direction of (+) strand synthesis
   7365..7469    +  promoter       AmpR promoter: bla
   7470..8330    +  CDS            AmpR: β-lactamase; bla; confers resistance to ampicillin, carbenicillin, and related antibiotics
   8501..9089    +  rep_origin     ori: high-copy-number ColE1/pMB1/pBR322/pUC origin of replication
   9272..9364    +  CDS            lacI (fragment): lac repressor; lacI; The lac repressor binds to the lac operator to inhibit transcription in E. coli. This inhibition can be relieved by adding lactose or isopropyl-β-D-thiogalactopyranoside (IPTG).
   9377..9398    +  protein_bind   CAP binding site: CAP binding activates transcription in the presence of cAMP. E. coli catabolite activator protein
   9413..9443    +  promoter       lac promoter: promoter for the E. coli lac operon
   9451..9467    +  protein_bind   lac operator: The lac repressor binds to the lac operator to inhibit transcription in E. coli. This inhibition can be relieved by adding lactose or isopropyl-β-D-thiogalactopyranoside (IPTG). lac repressor encoded by lacI
   9512..9530    +  promoter       T3 promoter: promoter for bacteriophage T3 RNA polymerase
>Addgene plasmid #141760 | TFORF0937 | addgene full sequence | sequence record 415095 | Addgene NGS Result
TTAATGTAGTCTTATGCAATACTCTTGTAGTCTTGCAACATGGTAACGATGAGTTAGCAACATGCCTTAC
AAGGAGAGAAAAAGCACCGTGCATGCCGATTGGTGGAAGTAAGGTGGTACGATCGTGCCTTATTAGGAAG
GCAACAGACGGGTCTGACATGGATTGGACGAACCACTGAATTGCCGCATTGCAGAGATATTGTATTTAAG
TGCCTAGCTCGATACATAAACGGGTCTCTCTGGTTAGACCAGATCTGAGCCTGGGAGCTCTCTGGCTAAC
TAGGGAACCCACTGCTTAAGCCTCAATAAAGCTTGCCTTGAGTGCTTCAAGTAGTGTGTGCCCGTCTGTT
GTGTGACTCTGGTAACTAGAGATCCCTCAGACCCTTTTAGTCAGTGTGGAAAATCTCTAGCAGTGGCGCC
CGAACAGGGACTTGAAAGCGAAAGGGAAACCAGAGGAGCTCTCTCGACGCAGGACTCGGCTTGCTGAAGC
GCGCACGGCAAGAGGCGAGGGGCGGCGACTGGTGAGTACGCCAAAAATTTTGACTAGCGGAGGCTAGAAG
GAGAGAGATGGGTGCGAGAGCGTCAGTATTAAGCGGGGGAGAATTAGATCGCGATGGGAAAAAATTCGGT
TAAGGCCAGGGGGAAAGAAAAAATATAAATTAAAACATATAGTATGGGCAAGCAGGGAGCTAGAACGATT
CGCAGTTAATCCTGGCCTGTTAGAAACATCAGAAGGCTGTAGACAAATACTGGGACAGCTACAACCATCC
CTTCAGACAGGATCAGAAGAACTTAGATCATTATATAATACAGTAGCAACCCTCTATTGTGTGCATCAAA
GGATAGAGATAAAAGACACCAAGGAAGCTTTAGACAAGATAGAGGAAGAGCAAAACAAAAGTAAGACCAC
CGCACAGCAAGCGGCCGCTGATCTTCAGACCTGGAGGAGGAGATATGAGGGACAATTGGAGAAGTGAATT
ATATAAATATAAAGTAGTAAAAATTGAACCATTAGGAGTAGCACCCACCAAGGCAAAGAGAAGAGTGGTG
CAGAGAGAAAAAAGAGCAGTGGGAATAGGAGCTTTGTTCCTTGGGTTCTTGGGAGCAGCAGGAAGCACTA
TGGGCGCAGCGTCAATGACGCTGACGGTACAGGCCAGACAATTATTGTCTGGTATAGTGCAGCAGCAGAA
CAATTTGCTGAGGGCTATTGAGGCGCAACAGCATCTGTTGCAACTCACAGTCTGGGGCATCAAGCAGCTC
CAGGCAAGAATCCTGGCTGTGGAAAGATACCTAAAGGATCAACAGCTCCTGGGGATTTGGGGTTGCTCTG
GAAAACTCATTTGCACCACTGCTGTGCCTTGGAATGCTAGTTGGAGTAATAAATCTCTGGAACAGATTTG
GAATCACACGACCTGGATGGAGTGGGACAGAGAAATTAACAATTACACAAGCTTAATACACTCCTTAATT
GAAGAATCGCAAAACCAGCAAGAAAAGAATGAACAAGAATTATTGGAATTAGATAAATGGGCAAGTTTGT
GGAATTGGTTTAACATAACAAATTGGCTGTGGTATATAAAATTATTCATAATGATAGTAGGAGGCTTGGT
AGGTTTAAGAATAGTTTTTGCTGTACTTTCTATAGTGAATAGAGTTAGGCAGGGATATTCACCATTATCG
TTTCAGACCCACCTCCCAACCCCGAGGGGACCCATGCATTGCATCTCAATTAGTCAGCAACCAGGTGTGG
AAAGTCCCCAGGCTCCCCAGCAGGCAGAAGTATGCAAAGCATGCGTCTCAATTAGTCAGCAACCATAGTC
CCGCCCCTAACTCCGCCCATCCCGCCCCTAACTCCGCCCAGTTCCGCCCATTCTCCGCCCCATGGCTGAC
TAATTTTTTTTATTTATGCAGAGGCCGAGGCCGCCTCGGCCTCTGAGCTATTCCAGAAGTAGTGAGGAGG
CTTTTTTGGAGGCCTAGGCTTTTGCAAAAAGCTTTCTAGAGGTACCACCGGAGCTTACCATGACCGAGTA
CAAGCCCACGGTGCGCCTCGCCACCCGCGACGACGTCCCCAGGGCCGTACGCACCCTCGCCGCCGCGTTC
GCCGACTACCCCGCCACGCGCCACACCGTCGATCCGGACCGCCACATCGAGCGGGTCACCGAGCTGCAAG
AACTCTTCCTCACGCGCGTCGGGCTCGACATCGGCAAGGTGTGGGTCGCGGACGACGGCGCCGCCGTGGC
GGTCTGGACCACGCCGGAGAGCGTCGAAGCGGGGGCGGTGTTCGCCGAGATCGGCCCGCGCATGGCCGAG
TTGAGCGGTTCCCGGCTGGCCGCGCAGCAACAGATGGAAGGCCTCCTGGCGCCGCACCGGCCCAAGGAGC
CCGCGTGGTTCCTGGCCACCGTCGGCGTCTCGCCCGACCACCAGGGCAAGGGTCTGGGCAGCGCCGTCGT
GCTCCCCGGAGTGGAGGCGGCCGAGCGCGCCGGGGTGCCCGCCTTCCTGGAGACCTCCGCGCCCCGCAAC
CTCCCCTTCTACGAGCGGCTCGGCTTCACCGTCACCGCCGACGTCGAGGTGCCCGAAGGACCGCGCACCT
GGTGCATGACCCGCAAGCCCGGTGCCAGTTAACGAATTCTAGATCTTGAGACAAATGGCAGTATTCATCC
ACAATTTTAAAAGAAAAGGGGGGATTGGGGGGTACAGTGCAGGGGAAAGAATAGTAGACATAATAGCAAC
AGACATACAAACTAAAGAATTACAAAAACAAATTACAAAAATTCAAAATTTTCGGGTTTATTACAGGGAC
AGCAGAGATCCACTTTGGCGCCGGCTCGAGGCCTGCAGGTGCAAAGATGGATAAAGTTTTAAACAGAGAG
GAATCTTTGCAGCTAATGGACCTTCTAGGTCTTGAAAGGAGTGGGAATTGGCTCCGGTGCCCGTCAGTGG
GCAGAGCGCACATCGCCCACAGTCCCCGAGAAGTTGGGGGGAGGGGTCGGCAATTGAACCGGTGCCTAGA
GAAGGTGGCGCGGGGTAAACTGGGAAAGTGATGTCGTGTACTGGCTCCGCCTTTTTCCCGAGGGTGGGGG
AGAACCGTATATAAGTGCAGTAGTCGCCGTGAACGTTCTTTTTCGCAACGGGTTTGCCGCCAGAACACAG
GTAAGTGCCGTGTGTGGTTCCCGCGGGCCTGGCCTCTTTACGGGTTATGGCCCTTGCGTGCCTTGAATTA
CTTCCACCTGGCTGCAGTACGTGATTCTTGATCCCGAGCTTCGGGTTGGAAGTGGGTGGGAGAGTTCGAG
GCCTTGCGCTTAAGGAGCCCCTTCGCCTCGTGCTTGAGTTGAGGCCTGGCCTGGGCGCTGGGGCCGCCGC
GTGCGAATCTGGTGGCACCTTCGCGCCTGTCTCGCTGCTTTCGATAAGTCTCTAGCCATTTAAAATTTTT
GATGACCTGCTGCGACGCTTTTTTTCTGGCAAGATAGTCTTGTAAATGCGGGCCAAGATCTGCACACTGG
TATTTCGGTTTTTGGGGCCGCGGGCGGCGACGGGGCCCGTGCGTCCCAGCGCACATGTTCGGCGAGGCGG
GGCCTGCGAGCGCGGCCACCGAGAATCGGACGGGGGTAGTCTCAAGCTGGCCGGCCTGCTCTGGTGCCTG
GCCTCGCGCCGCCGTGTATCGCCCCGCCCTGGGCGGCAAGGCTGGCCCGGTCGGCACCAGTTGCGTGAGC
GGAAAGATGGCCGCTTCCCGGCCCTGCTGCAGGGAGCTCAAAATGGAGGACGCGGCGCTCGGGAGAGCGG
GCGGGTGAGTCACCCACACAAAGGAAAAGGGCCTTTCCGTCCTCAGCCGTCGCTTCATGTGACTCCACGG
AGTACCGGGCGCCGTCCAGGCACCTCGATTAGTTCTCGAGCTTTTGGAGTACGTCGTCTTTAGGTTGGGG
GGAGGGGTTTTATGCGATGGAGTTTCCCCACACTGAGTGGGTGGAGACTGAAGTTAGGCCAGCTTGGCAC
TTGATGTAATTCTCCTTGGAATTTGCCCTTTTTGAGTTTGGATCTTGGTTCATTCTCAAGCCTCAGACAG
TGGTTCAAAGTTTTTTTCTTCCATTTCAGGTGTCGTGAGGCTAGCACCGCCACCATGTTGGATGACAATA
ACCATCTTATTCAGTGTATAATGGACTCTCAGAATAAAGGAAAGACCTCAGAGTGTTCTCAGTATCAGCA
GATGTTGCACACAAACTTGGTATACCTTGCTACAATAGCAGATTCTAATCAAAATATGCAGTCTCTTTTA
CCAGCACCACCCACACAGAATATGCCTATGGGTCCTGGAGGGATGAATCAGAGCGGCCCTCCCCCACCTC
CACGCTCTCACAACATGCCTTCAGATGGAATGGTAGGTGGGGGTCCTCCTGCACCGCACATGCAGAACCA
GATGAACGGCCAGATGCCTGGGCCTAACCATATGCCTATGCAGGGACCTGGACCCAATCAACTCAATATG
ACAAACAGTTCCATGAATATGCCTTCAAGTAGCCATGGATCCATGGGAGGTTACAACCATTCTGTGCCAT
CATCACAGAGCATGCCAGTACAGAATCAGATGACAATGAGTCAGGGACAACCAATGGGAAACTATGGTCC
CAGACCAAATATGAGTATGCAGCCAAACCAAGGTCCAATGATGCATCAGCAGCCTCCTTCTCAGCAATAC
AATATGCCACAGGGAGGCGGACAGCATTACCAAGGACAGCAGCCACCTATGGGAATGATGGGTCAAGTTA
ACCAAGGCAATCATATGATGGGTCAGAGACAGATTCCTCCCTATAGACCTCCTCAACAGGGCCCACCACA
GCAGTACTCAGGCCAGGAAGACTATTACGGGGACCAATACAGTCATGGTGGACAAGGTCCTCCAGAAGGC
ATGAACCAGCAATATTACCCTGATGGTCATAATGATTACGGTTATCAGCAACCGTCGTATCCTGAACAAG
GCTACGATAGGCCTTATGAGGATTCCTCACAACATTACTACGAAGGAGGAAATTCACAGTATGGCCAACA
GCAAGATGCATACCAGGGACCACCTCCACAACAGGGATATCCACCCCAGCAGCAGCAGTACCCAGGGCAG
CAAGGTTACCCAGGACAGCAGCAGGGCTACGGTCCTTCACAGGGTGGTCCAGGTCCTCAGTATCCTAACT
ACCCACAGGGACAAGGTCAGCAGTATGGAGGATATAGACCAACACAGCCTGGACCACCACAGCCACCCCA
GCAGAGGCCTTATGGATATGACCAGGGACAGTATGGAAATTACCAGCAGTAGTAATGAACTAGTCCGTAA
CTTGAAAGTATTTCGATTTCTTGGCTTTATATATCTTGTGGAAAGGACGATATCTGAAGATGAAATGTGT
GCTAACGCGTTAAGTCGACAATCAACCTCTGGATTACAAAATTTGTGAAAGATTGACTGGTATTCTTAAC
TATGTTGCTCCTTTTACGCTATGTGGATACGCTGCTTTAATGCCTTTGTATCATGCTATTGCTTCCCGTA
TGGCTTTCATTTTCTCCTCCTTGTATAAATCCTGGTTGCTGTCTCTTTATGAGGAGTTGTGGCCCGTTGT
CAGGCAACGTGGCGTGGTGTGCACTGTGTTTGCTGACGCAACCCCCACTGGTTGGGGCATTGCCACCACC
TGTCAGCTCCTTTCCGGGACTTTCGCTTTCCCCCTCCCTATTGCCACGGCGGAACTCATCGCCGCCTGCC
TTGCCCGCTGCTGGACAGGGGCTCGGCTGTTGGGCACTGACAATTCCGTGGTGTTGTCGGGGAAATCATC
GTCCTTTCCTTGGCTGCTCGCCTGTGTTGCCACCTGGATTCTGCGCGGGACGTCCTTCTGCTACGTCCCT
TCGGCCCTCAATCCAGCGGACCTTCCTTCCCGCGGCCTGCTGCCGGCTCTGCGGCCTCTTCCGCGTCTTC
GCCTTCGCCCTCAGACGAGTCGGATCTCCCTTTGGGCCGCCTCCCCGCGTCGACTTTAAGACCAATGACT
TACAAGGCAGCTGTAGATCTTAGCCACTTTTTAAAAGAAAAGGGGGGACTGGAAGGGCTAATTCACTCCC
AACGAAGACAAGATCTGCTTTTTGCTTGTACTGGGTCTCTCTGGTTAGACCAGATCTGAGCCTGGGAGCT
CTCTGGCTAACTAGGGAACCCACTGCTTAAGCCTCAATAAAGCTTGCCTTGAGTGCTTCAAGTAGTGTGT
GCCCGTCTGTTGTGTGACTCTGGTAACTAGAGATCCCTCAGACCCTTTTAGTCAGTGTGGAAAATCTCTA
GCAGTACGTATAGTAGTTCATGTCATCTTATTATTCAGTATTTATAACTTGCAAAGAAATGAATATCAGA
GAGTGAGAGGAACTTGTTTATTGCAGCTTATAATGGTTACAAATAAAGCAATAGCATCACAAATTTCACA
AATAAAGCATTTTTTTCACTGCATTCTAGTTGTGGTTTGTCCAAACTCATCAATGTATCTTATCATGTCT
GGCTCTAGCTATCCCGCCCCTAACTCCGCCCATCCCGCCCCTAACTCCGCCCAGTTCCGCCCATTCTCCG
CCCCATGGCTGACTAATTTTTTTTATTTATGCAGAGGCCGAGGCCGCCTCGGCCTCTGAGCTATTCCAGA
AGTAGTGAGGAGGCTTTTTTGGAGGCCTAGGGACGTACCCAATTCGCCCTATAGTGAGTCGTATTACGCG
CGCTCACTGGCCGTCGTTTTACAACGTCGTGACTGGGAAAACCCTGGCGTTACCCAACTTAATCGCCTTG
CAGCACATCCCCCTTTCGCCAGCTGGCGTAATAGCGAAGAGGCCCGCACCGATCGCCCTTCCCAACAGTT
GCGCAGCCTGAATGGCGAATGGG
[124 nt withheld, positions 6884-7007]
C
[91 nt withheld, positions 7009-7099]
A
[49 nt withheld, positions 7101-7149]
CCTTTGACGTTGGAGTCCACGTTCTTT
[37 nt withheld, positions 7177-7213]
ACCCTATCTCGGTCTATTCTTTTGATTTATAAGGGATTTTGCCGATTTCGGCCTATTGGTTAAAAAATGA
GCTGATTTAACAAAAATTTAACGCGAATTTTAACAAAATATTAACGCTTACAATTTAGGTGGCACTTTTC
GGGGAAATGTGCGCGGAACCCCTATTTGTTTATTTTTCTAAATACATTCAAATATGTATCCGCTCATGAG
ACAATAACCCTGATAAATGCTTCAATAATATTGAAAAAGGAAGAGTATGAGTATTCAACATTTCCGTGTC
GCCCTTATTCCCTTTTTTGCGGCATTTTGCCTTCCTGTTTTTGCTCACCCAGAAACGCTGGTGAAAGTAA
AAGATGCTGAAGATCAGTTGGGTGCACGAGTGGGTTACATCGAACTGGATCTCAACAGCGGTAAGATCCT
TGAGAGTTTTCGCCCCGAAGAACGTTTTCCAATGATGAGCACTTTTAAAGTTCTGCTATGTGGCGCGGTA
TTATCCCGTATTGACGCCGGGCAAGAGCAACTCGGTCGCCGCATACACTATTCTCAGAATGACTTGGTTG
AGTACTCACCAGTCACAGAAAAGCATCTTACGGATGGCATGACAGTAAGAGAATTATGCAGTGCTGCCAT
AACCATGAGTGATAACACTGCGGCCAACTTACTTCTGACAACGATCGGAGGACCGAAGGAGCTAACCGCT
TTTTTGCACAACATGGGGGATCATGTAACTCGCCTTGATCGTTGGGAACCGGAGCTGAATGAAGCCATAC
CAAACGACGAGCGTGACACCACGATGCCTGTAGCAATGGCAACAACGTTGCGCAAACTATTAACTGGCGA
ACTACTTACTCTAGCTTCCCGGCAACAATTAATAGACTGGATGGAGGCGGATAAAGTTGCAGGACCACTT
CTGCGCTCGGCCCTTCCGGCTGGCTGGTTTATTGCTGATAAATCTGGAGCCGGTGAGCGTGGGTCTCGCG
GTATCATTGCAGCACTGGGGCCAGATGGTAAGCCCTCCCGTATCGTAGTTATCTACACGACGGGGAGTCA
GGCAACTATGGATGAACGAAATAGACAGATCGCTGAGATAGGTGCCTCACTGATTAAGCATTGGTAACTG
TCAGACCAAGTTTACTCATATATACTTTAGATTGATTTAAAACTTCATTTTTAATTTAAAAGGATCTAGG
TGAAGATCCTTTTTGATAATCTCATGACCAAAATCCCTTAACGTGAGTTTTCGTTCCACTGAGCGTCAGA
CCCCGTAGAAAAGATCAAAGGATCTTCTTGAGATCCTTTTTTTCTGCGCGTAATCTGCTGCTTGCAAACA
AAAAAACCACCGCTACCAGCGGTGGTTTGTTTGCCGGATCAAGAGCTACCAACTCTTTTTCCGAAGGTAA
CTGGCTTCAGCAGAGCGCAGATACCAAATACTGTTCTTCTAGTGTAGCCGTAGTTAGGCCACCACTTCAA
GAACTCTGTAGCACCGCCTACATACCTCGCTCTGCTAATCCTGTTACCAGTGGCTGCTGCCAGTGGCGAT
AAGTCGTGTCTTACCGGGTTGGACTCAAGACGATAGTTACCGGATAAGGCGCAGCGGTCGGGCTGAACGG
GGGGTTCGTGCACACAGCCCAGCTTGGAGCGAACGACCTACACCGAACTGAGATACCTACAGCGTGAGCT
ATGAGAAAGCGCCACGCTTCCCGAAGGGAGAAAGGCGGACAGGTATCCGGTAAGCGGCAGGGTCGGAACA
GGAGAGCGCACGAGGGAGCTTCCAGGGGGAAACGCCTGGTATCTTTATAGTCCTGTCGGGTTTCGCCACC
TCTGACTTGAGCGTCGATTTTTGTGATGCTCGTCAGGGGGGCGGAGCCTATGGAAAAACGCCAGCAACGC
GGCCTTTTTACGGTTCCTGGCCTTTTGCTGGCCTTTTGCTCACATGTTCTTTCCTGCGTTATCCCCTGAT
TCTGTGGATAACCGTATTACCGCCTTTGAGTGAGCTGATACCGCTCGCCGCAGCCGAACGACCGAGCGCA
GCGAGTCAGTGAGCGAGGAAGCGGAAGAGCGCCCAATACGCAAACCGCCTCTCCCCGCGCGTTGGCCGAT
TCATTAATGCAGCTGGCACGACAGGTTTCCCGACTGGAAAGCGGGCAGTGAGCGCAACGCAATTAATGTG
AGTTAGCTCACTCATTAGGCACCCCAGGCTTTACACTTTATGCTTCCGGCTCGTATGTTGTGTGGAATTG
TGAGCGGATAACAATTTCACACAGGAAACAGCTATGACCATGATTACGCCAAGCGCGCAATTAACCCTCA
CTAAAGGGAACAAAAGCTGGAGCTGCAAGC
