>Addgene plasmid #141760 | TFORF0937 | depositor partial sequence | sequence record 277417 | Insert
ACCGCCACCATGTTGGATGACAATAACCATCTTATTCAGTGTATAATGGACTCTCAGAATAAAGGAAAGA
CCTCAGAGTGTTCTCAGTATCAGCAGATGTTGCACACAAACTTGGTATACCTTGCTACAATAGCAGATTC
TAATCAAAATATGCAGTCTCTTTTACCAGCACCACCCACACAGAATATGCCTATGGGTCCTGGAGGGATG
AATCAGAGCGGCCCTCCCCCACCTCCACGCTCTCACAACATGCCTTCAGATGGAATGGTAGGTGGGGGTC
CTCCTGCACCGCACATGCAGAACCAGATGAACGGCCAGATGCCTGGGCCTAACCATATGCCTATGCAGGG
ACCTGGACCCAATCAACTCAATATGACAAACAGTTCCATGAATATGCCTTCAAGTAGCCATGGATCCATG
GGAGGTTACAACCATTCTGTGCCATCATCACAGAGCATGCCAGTACAGAATCAGATGACAATGAGTCAGG
GACAACCAATGGGAAACTATGGTCCCAGACCAAATATGAGTATGCAGCCAAACCAAGGTCCAATGATGCA
TCAGCAGCCTCCTTCTCAGCAATACAATATGCCACAGGGAGGCGGACAGCATTACCAAGGACAGCAGCCA
CCTATGGGAATGATGGGTCAAGTTAACCAAGGCAATCATATGATGGGTCAGAGACAGATTCCTCCCTATA
GACCTCCTCAACAGGGCCCACCACAGCAGTACTCAGGCCAGGAAGACTATTACGGGGACCAATACAGTCA
TGGTGGACAAGGTCCTCCAGAAGGCATGAACCAGCAATATTACCCTGATGGTCATAATGATTACGGTTAT
CAGCAACCGTCGTATCCTGAACAAGGCTACGATAGGCCTTATGAGGATTCCTCACAACATTACTACGAAG
GAGGAAATTCACAGTATGGCCAACAGCAAGATGCATACCAGGGACCACCTCCACAACAGGGATATCCACC
CCAGCAGCAGCAGTACCCAGGGCAGCAAGGTTACCCAGGACAGCAGCAGGGCTACGGTCCTTCACAGGGT
GGTCCAGGTCCTCAGTATCCTAACTACCCACAGGGACAAGGTCAGCAGTATGGAGGATATAGACCAACAC
AGCCTGGACCACCACAGCCACCCCAGCAGAGGCCTTATGGATATGACCAGGGACAGTATGGAAATTACCA
GCAGTAGTAATGAACTAGTCCGTAACTTGAAAGTATTTCGATTTCTTGGCTTTATATATCTTGTGGAAAG
GACGATATCTGAAGATGAAATGTGTGCTA
