>Addgene plasmid #141760 | TFORF0937 | depositor partial sequence | sequence record 277418 | Barcode
TATCTGAAGATGAAATGTGTGCTA
